>Addgene plasmid #132630 | pGEX-4T1 human APC-B,C (1133–1189) | addgene full sequence | sequence record 259650 | Addgene NGS Result
GTCACCAGCAAATCGCGCTGTTAGCGGGCCCATTAAGTTCTGTCTCGGCGCGTCTGCGTCTGGCTGGCTG
GCATAAATATCTCACTCGCAATCAAATTCAGCCGATAGCGGAACGGGAAGGCGACTGGAGTGCCATGTCC
GGTTTTCAACAAACCATGCAAATGCTGAATGAGGGCATCGTTCCCACTGCGATGCTGGTTGCCAACGATC
AGATGGCGCTGGGCGCAATGCGCGCCATTACCGAGTCCGGGCTGCGCGTTGGTGCGGATATCTCGGTAGT
GGGATACGACGATACCGAAGACAGCTCATGTTATATCCCGCCGTTAACCACCATCAAACAGGATTTTCGC
CTGCTGGGGCAAACCAGCGTGGACCGCTTGCTGCAACTCTCTCAGGGCCAGGCGGTGAAGGGCAATCAGC
TGTTGCCCGTCTCACTGGTGAAAAGAAAAACCACCCTGGCGCCCAATACGCAAACCGCCTCTCCCCGCGC
GTTGGCCGATTCATTAATGCAGCTGGCACGACAGGTTTCCCGACTGGAAAGCGGGCAGTGAGCGCAACGC
AATTAATGTAAGTTAGCTCACTCATTAGGCACCCCAGGCTTTACACTTTATGCTTCCGGCTCGTATGTTG
TGTGGAATTGTGAGCGGATAACAATTTCACACAGGAAACAGCTATGACCATGATTACGGATTCACTGGCC
GTCGTTTTACAACGTCGTGACTGGGAAAACCCTGGCGTTACCCAACTTAATCGCCTTGCAGCACATCCCC
CTTTCGCCAGCTGGCGTAATAGCGAAGAGGCCCGCACCGATCGCCCTTCCCAACAGTTGCGCAGCCTGAA
TGGCGAATGGCGCTTTGCCTGGTTTCCGGCACCAGAAGCGGTGCCGGAAAGCTGGCTGGAGTGCGATCTT
CCTGAGGCCGATACTGTCGTCGTCCCCTCAAACTGGCAGATGCACGGTTACGATGCGCCCATCTACACCA
ACGTGACCTATCCCATTACGGTCAATCCGCCGTTTGTTCCCACGGAGAATCCGACGGGTTGTTACTCGCT
CACATTTAATGTTGATGAAAGCTGGCTACAGGAAGGCCAGACGCGAATTATTTTTGATGGCGTTGGAATT
AGCTTATCGACTGCACGGTGCACCAATGCTTCTGGCGTCAGGCAGCCATCGGAAGCTGTGGTATGGCTGT
GCAGGTCGTAAATCACTGCATAATTCGTGTCGCTCAAGGCGCACTCCCGTTCTGGATAATGTTTTTTGCG
CCGACATCATAACGGTTCTGGCAAATATTCTGAAATGAGCTGTTGACAATTAATCATCGGCTCGTATAAT
GTGTGGAATTGTGAGCGGATAACAATTTCACACAGGAAACAGTATTCATGTCCCCTATACTAGGTTATTG
GAAAATTAAGGGCCTTGTGCAACCCACTCGACTTCTTTTGGAATATCTTGAAGAAAAATATGAAGAGCAT
TTGTATGAGCGCGATGAAGGTGATAAATGGCGAAACAAAAAGTTTGAATTGGGTTTGGAGTTTCCCAATC
TTCCTTATTATATTGATGGTGATGTTAAATTAACACAGTCTATGGCCATCATACGTTATATAGCTGACAA
GCACAACATGTTGGGTGGTTGTCCAAAAGAGCGTGCAGAGATTTCAATGCTTGAAGGAGCGGTTTTGGAT
ATTAGATACGGTGTTTCGAGAATTGCATATAGTAAAGACTTTGAAACTCTCAAAGTTGATTTTCTTAGCA
AGCTACCTGAAATGCTGAAAATGTTCGAAGATCGTTTATGTCATAAAACATATTTAAATGGTGATCATGT
AACCCATCCTGACTTCATGTTGTATGACGCTCTTGATGTTGTTTTATACATGGACCCAATGTGCCTGGAT
GCGTTCCCAAAATTAGTTTGTTTTAAAAAACGTATTGAAGCTATCCCACAAATTGATAAGTACTTGAAAT
CCAGCAAGTATATAGCATGGCCTTTGCAGGGCTGGCAAGCCACGTTTGGTGGTGGCGACCATCCTCCAAA
ATCGGATCTGGTTCCGCGTGGATCCGAGAACCTGTATTTCCAAGGCGATGACTATGAAGATGATAAGCCT
ACCAATTATAGTGAACGTTACTCTGAAGAAGAACAGCATGAAGAAGAAGAGAGACCAACAAATTATAGCA
TAAAATATAATGAAGAGAAACGTCATGTGGATCAGCCTATTGATTATAGTTTAAAATATGCCACAGATAT
TCCTTCATGACAGAAACAGTCATTTTCATTCTCAAAGAGTTCATCTGGACAAAGCAGTAAAACCGAACAT
ATGTCTTCAAGCAGTGAGAATACGTCCACACCTTCATCTAATGCCAAGAGGCAGAATCAGCTCCATCCAA
GTTCTGCACAGAGTAGAAGTGGTCAGCCTCAAAAGGCTGCCACTTGCAAAGTTTCTTCTATTAACCAAGA
AACAATACAGACTTATTGTGTAGAAGATACTCCAATATGTTTTTCAAGATGTAGTTCATTATCATCTTTG
TCATCAGCTGAAGATGAAATAGGATGTAATCAGTAGCTCGAGCGGCCGCATCGTGACTGACTGACGATCT
GCCTCGCGCGTTTCGGTGATGACGGTGAAAACCTCTGACACATGCAGCTCCCGGAGACGGTCACAGCTTG
TCTGTAAGCGGATGCCGGGAGCAGACAAGCCCGTCAGGGCGCGTCAGCGGGTGTTGGCGGGTGTCGGGGC
GCAGCCATGACCCAGTCACGTAGCGATAGCGGAGTGTATAATTCTTGAAGACGAAAGGGCCTCGTGATAC
GCCTATTTTTATAGGTTAATGTCATGATAATAATGGTTTCTTAGACGTCAGGTGGCACTTTTCGGGGAAA
TGTGCGCGGAACCCCTATTTGTTTATTTTTCTAAATACATTCAAATATGTATCCGCTCATGAGACAATAA
CCCTGATAAATGCTTCAATAATATTGAAAAAGGAAGAGTATGAGTATTCAACATTTCCGTGTCGCCCTTA
TTCCCTTTTTTGCGGCATTTTGCCTTCCTGTTTTTGCTCACCCAGAAACGCTGGTGAAAGTAAAAGATGC
TGAAGATCAGTTGGGTGCACGAGTGGGTTACATCGAACTGGATCTCAACAGCGGTAAGATCCTTGAGAGT
TTTCGCCCCGAAGAACGTTTTCCAATGATGAGCACTTTTAAAGTTCTGCTATGTGGCGCGGTATTATCCC
GTGTTGACGCCGGGCAAGAGCAACTCGGTCGCCGCATACACTATTCTCAGAATGACTTGGTTGAGTACTC
ACCAGTCACAGAAAAGCATCTTACGGATGGCATGACAGTAAGAGAATTATGCAGTGCTGCCATAACCATG
AGTGATAACACTGCGGCCAACTTACTTCTGACAACGATCGGAGGACCGAAGGAGCTAACCGCTTTTTTGC
ACAACATGGGGGATCATGTAACTCGCCTTGATCGTTGGGAACCGGAGCTGAATGAAGCCATACCAAACGA
CGAGCGTGACACCACGATGCCTGCAGCAATGGCAACAACGTTGCGCAAACTATTAACTGGCGAACTACTT
ACTCTAGCTTCCCGGCAACAATTAATAGACTGGATGGAGGCGGATAAAGTTGCAGGACCACTTCTGCGCT
CGGCCCTTCCGGCTGGCTGGTTTATTGCTGATAAATCTGGAGCCGGTGAGCGTGGGTCTCGCGGTATCAT
TGCAGCACTGGGGCCAGATGGTAAGCCCTCCCGTATCGTAGTTATCTACACGACGGGGAGTCAGGCAACT
ATGGATGAACGAAATAGACAGATCGCTGAGATAGGTGCCTCACTGATTAAGCATTGGTAACTGTCAGACC
AAGTTTACTCATATATACTTTAGATTGATTTAAAACTTCATTTTTAATTTAAAAGGATCTAGGTGAAGAT
CCTTTTTGATAATCTCATGACCAAAATCCCTTAACGTGAGTTTTCGTTCCACTGAGCGTCAGACCCCGTA
GAAAAGATCAAAGGATCTTCTTGAGATCCTTTTTTTCTGCGCGTAATCTGCTGCTTGCAAACAAAAAAAC
CACCGCTACCAGCGGTGGTTTGTTTGCCGGATCAAGAGCTACCAACTCTTTTTCCGAAGGTAACTGGCTT
CAGCAGAGCGCAGATACCAAATACTGTCCTTCTAGTGTAGCCGTAGTTAGGCCACCACTTCAAGAACTCT
GTAGCACCGCCTACATACCTCGCTCTGCTAATCCTGTTACCAGTGGCTGCTGCCAGTGGCGATAAGTCGT
GTCTTACCGGGTTGGACTCAAGACGATAGTTACCGGATAAGGCGCAGCGGTCGGGCTGAACGGGGGGTTC
GTGCACACAGCCCAGCTTGGAGCGAACGACCTACACCGAACTGAGATACCTACAGCGTGAGCTATGAGAA
AGCGCCACGCTTCCCGAAGGGAGAAAGGCGGACAGGTATCCGGTAAGCGGCAGGGTCGGAACAGGAGAGC
GCACGAGGGAGCTTCCAGGGGGAAACGCCTGGTATCTTTATAGTCCTGTCGGGTTTCGCCACCTCTGACT
TGAGCGTCGATTTTTGTGATGCTCGTCAGGGGGGCGGAGCCTATGGAAAAACGCCAGCAACGCGGCCTTT
TTACGGTTCCTGGCCTTTTGCTGGCCTTTTGCTCACATGTTCTTTCCTGCGTTATCCCCTGATTCTGTGG
ATAACCGTATTACCGCCTTTGAGTGAGCTGATACCGCTCGCCGCAGCCGAACGACCGAGCGCAGCGAGTC
AGTGAGCGAGGAAGCGGAAGAGCGCCTGATGCGGTATTTTCTCCTTACGCATCTGTGCGGTATTTCACAC
CGCATAAATTCCGACACCATCGAATGGCGCAAAACCTTTCGCGGTATGGCATGATAGCGCCCGGAAGAGA
GTCAATTCAGGGTGGTGAATGTGAAACCAGTAACGTTATACGATGTCGCAGAGTATGCCGGTGTCTCTTA
TCAGACCGTTTCCCGCGTGGTGAACCAGGCCAGCCACGTTTCTGCGAAAACGCGGGAAAAAGTGGAAGCG
GCGATGGCGGAGCTGAATTACATTCCCAACCGCGTGGCACAACAACTGGCGGGCAAACAGTCGTTGCTGA
TTGGCGTTGCCACCTCCAGTCTGGCCCTGCACGCGCCGTCGCAAATTGTCGCGGCGATTAAATCTCGCGC
CGATCAACTGGGTGCCAGCGTGGTGGTGTCGATGGTAGAACGAAGCGGCGTCGAAGCCTGTAAAGCGGCG
GTGCACAATCTTCTCGCGCAACGCGTCAGTGGGCTGATCATTAACTATCCGCTGGATGACCAGGATGCCA
TTGCTGTGGAAGCTGCCTGCACTAATGTTCCGGCGTTATTTCTTGATGTCTCTGACCAGACACCCATCAA
CAGTATTATTTTCTCCCATGAAGACGGTACGCGACTGGGCGTGGAGCATCTGGTCGCATTGG
Features (pLannotate 1.2.2; 17 found; start..end, strand, type, name):
    564..585     +  protein_bind   CAP binding site: CAP binding activates transcription in the presence of cAMP. E. coli catabolite activator protein
    600..630     +  promoter       lac promoter: promoter for the E. coli lac operon
    638..654     +  protein_bind   lac operator: The lac repressor binds to the lac operator to inhibit transcription in E. coli. This inhibition can be relieved by adding lactose or isopropyl-β-D-thiogalactopyranoside (IPTG). lac repressor encoded by lacI
    674..847     +  CDS            lacZα: LacZα fragment of β-galactosidase; lacZ fragment
   1111..1227    -  CDS            yciV (fragment): RNAAM_ECOLI - Also known as trpH From Escherichia coli (strain K12).
   1303..1331    +  promoter       tac promoter: strong E. coli promoter; hybrid between the trp and lac UV5 promoters
   1339..1355    +  protein_bind   lac operator: The lac repressor binds to the lac operator to inhibit transcription in E. coli. This inhibition can be relieved by adding lactose or isopropyl-β-D-thiogalactopyranoside (IPTG). lac repressor encoded by lacI
   1378..2031    +  CDS            GST26_SCHJA: Experimental evidence at protein level: Swiss-Prot protein existence level 1. GST isoenzymes appear to play a central role in the parasite detoxification system. Other functions are also suspected including a role in increasing the solubility of haematin in the parasite gut. From Schistosoma japonicum (Blood fluke).
   2071..2553    +  CDS            APC (fragment): APC_HUMAN - Also known as DP2.5. Experimental evidence at protein level: Swiss-Prot protein existence level 1. Tumor suppressor. Promotes rapid degradation of CTNNB1 and participates in Wnt signaling as a negative regulator. APC activity is correlated with its phosphorylation state. Activates the GEF activity of SPATA13 and ARHGEF4. Plays a role in hepatocyte growth factor (HGF)- induced cell migration. Required for MMP9 up-regulation via the JNK signaling pathway in colorectal tumor cells. Acts as a mediator of ERBB2-dependent stabilization of microtubules at the cell cortex. It is required f
   2589..2628    +  CDS            rop (fragment): Rop protein, which maintains plasmids at low copy number; rop
   2730..2770    +  misc_feature   bom (fragment): basis of mobility region from pBR322
   2875..2979    +  promoter       AmpR promoter: bla
   2980..3840    +  CDS            AmpR: β-lactamase; bla; confers resistance to ampicillin, carbenicillin, and related antibiotics
   4011..4599    +  rep_origin     ori: high-copy-number ColE1/pMB1/pBR322/pUC origin of replication
   4785..4836    -  misc_feature   bom (fragment): basis of mobility region from pBR322
   4843..4920    +  promoter       lacI promoter: lacI
   4921..551     +  CDS            lacI (across the origin): lac repressor; lacI; The lac repressor binds to the lac operator to inhibit transcription in E. coli. This inhibition can be relieved by adding lactose or isopropyl-β-D-thiogalactopyranoside (IPTG).
