[The description below was written by a language model from this plasmid's Addgene catalogue record and pLannotate feature annotations shown in this document.]
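Description:
pGEX-4T1 human APC-B,C (1133–1189) is a bacterial expression plasmid built on the pGEX-4T1 backbone for producing a fragment of the human tumor suppressor APC (adenomatous polyposis coli) in E. coli as a glutathione S-transferase fusion. The sequenced plasmid is about 5.5 kb, replicates from a ColE1/pMB1-type origin, and is selected with ampicillin through the β-lactamase (AmpR) gene and its own promoter. Short remnants of pBR322 elements (bom, rop) and a lac promoter/lacZα segment are also annotated as backbone sequence rather than functional payload.

The expression cassette consists of the strong hybrid tac promoter followed by a lac operator, driving the Schistosoma japonicum 26 kDa GST coding sequence, with the APC fragment annotated shortly downstream on the same strand, consistent with an N-terminal GST–APC fusion. The plasmid carries its own lacI gene with its promoter, so the lac repressor keeps the tac promoter off until transcription is induced with IPTG. The GST moiety allows affinity capture of the fusion on glutathione resin. The pGEX-4T series normally encodes a thrombin cleavage site between GST and the insert, but this site is not annotated in the feature table.

The name indicates residues 1133–1189, a span of about 57 amino acids, with "B,C" presumably referring to the second and third β-catenin-binding repeats of APC. However, the annotated APC match covers 483 nt, or roughly 160 codons, so the actual insert may be longer than the name suggests; the record does not resolve this discrepancy. The associated work concerns the structure of the β-catenin destruction complex, so the plasmid fits use in making recombinant APC fragment for binding and structural studies with β-catenin.
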