Addgene plasmid #132630: pGEX-4T1 human APC-B,C (1133–1189)
Purpose: expresses human APC-B,C (1133–1189) in E. coli
Depositing lab: Wenqing Xu. Depositing organization: University of Washington. Publication: Crystal structure of a beta-catenin/axin complex suggests a mechanism for the beta-catenin destruction complex. Xing Y, Clements WK, Kimelman D, Xu W. Genes Dev. 2003 Nov 15;17(22):2753-64. doi: 10.1101/gad.1142603. Epub 2003 Nov 4. PubMed 14600025.
Backbone
  Vector backbone: pGEX-4T1
  Vector type: Bacterial Expression
Growth in bacteria
  Bacterial resistance: Ampicillin, 100 μg/mL
  Growth temperature: 37°C
  Growth strain: DH5alpha
  Copy number: Unknown
Gene/Insert
  Gene/Insert name: APC-B,C (1133–1189)
  Species: H. sapiens (human)
Terms and licenses: Academic/Nonprofit Terms; Industry Terms: Not Available to Industry
How to cite: pGEX-4T1 human APC-B,C (1133–1189) was a gift from Wenqing Xu (Addgene plasmid # 132630 ; http://n2t.net/addgene:132630 ; RRID:Addgene_132630)
